>Addgene plasmid #158953 | pcDNA3.1 2xFLAG-2xSTREP RAD51 (T309A) | addgene full sequence | sequence record 311465 | Addgene NGS Result
GACGGATCGGGAGATCTCCCGATCCCCTATGGTGCACTCTCAGTACAATCTGCTCTGATGCCGCATAGTT
AAGCCAGTATCTGCTCCCTGCTTGTGTGTTGGAGGTCGCTGAGTAGTGCGCGAGCAAAATTTAAGCTACA
ACAAGGCAAGGCTTGACCGACAATTGCATGAAGAATCTGCTTAGGGTTAGGCGTTTTGCGCTGCTTCGCG
ATGTACGGGCCAGATATACGCGTTGACATTGATTATTGACTAGTTATTAATAGTAATCAATTACGGGGTC
ATTAGTTCATAGCCCATATATGGAGTTCCGCGTTACATAACTTACGGTAAATGGCCCGCCTGGCTGACCG
CCCAACGACCCCCGCCCATTGACGTCAATAATGACGTATGTTCCCATAGTAACGCCAATAGGGACTTTCC
ATTGACGTCAATGGGTGGAGTATTTACGGTAAACTGCCCACTTGGCAGTACATCAAGTGTATCATATGCC
AAGTACGCCCCCTATTGACGTCAATGACGGTAAATGGCCCGCCTGGCATTATGCCCAGTACATGACCTTA
TGGGACTTTCCTACTTGGCAGTACATCTACGTATTAGTCATCGCTATTACCATGGTGATGCGGTTTTGGC
AGTACATCAATGGGCGTGGATAGCGGTTTGACTCACGGGGATTTCCAAGTCTCCACCCCATTGACGTCAA
TGGGAGTTTGTTTTGGCACCAAAATCAACGGGACTTTCCAAAATGTCGTAACAACTCCGCCCCATTGACG
CAAATGGGCGGTAGGCGTGTACGGTGGGAGGTCTATATAAGCAGAGCTCTCTGGCTAACTAGAGAACCCA
CTGCTTACTGGCTTATCGAAATTAATACGACTCACTATAGGGAGACCCAAGCTGGCTAGCGTTTAAACTT
AAGCTTACCATGGACTACAAGGACGACGATGACAAGGTACCAGGATCTATGGATTATAAAGATGATGATG
ATAAAGGGTCGGCCGCCAGCTGGAGCCACCCTCAGTTCGAGAAGGGAGGAGGAAGCGGCGGAGGCAGCGG
AGGAGGAAGCTGGAGCCACCCGCAGTTCGAGAAAGGAGCTGGATCTAATATGGCAATGCAGATGCAGCTT
GAAGCAAATGCAGATACTTCAGTGGAAGAAGAAAGCTTTGGCCCACAACCCATTTCACGGTTAGAGCAGT
GTGGCATAAATGCCAACGATGTGAAGAAATTGGAAGAAGCTGGATTCCATACTGTGGAGGCTGTTGCCTA
TGCGCCAAAGAAGGAGCTAATAAATATTAAGGGAATTAGTGAAGCCAAAGCTGATAAAATTCTGGCTGAG
GCAGCTAAATTAGTTCCAATGGGTTTCACCACTGCAACTGAATTCCACCAAAGGCGGTCAGAGATCATAC
AGATTACTACTGGCTCCAAAGAGCTTGACAAACTACTTCAAGGTGGAATTGAGACTGGATCTATCACAGA
AATGTTTGGAGAATTCCGAACTGGGAAGACCCAGATCTGTCATACGCTAGCTGTCACCTGCCAGCTTCCC
ATTGACCGGGGTGGAGGTGAAGGAAAGGCCATGTACATTGACACTGAGGGTACCTTTAGGCCAGAACGGC
TGCTGGCAGTGGCTGAGAGGTATGGTCTCTCTGGCAGTGATGTCCTGGATAATGTAGCATATGCTCGAGC
GTTCAACACAGACCACCAGACCCAGCTCCTTTATCAAGCATCAGCCATGATGGTAGAATCTAGGTATGCA
CTGCTTATTGTAGACAGTGCCACCGCCCTTTACAGAACAGACTACTCGGGTCGAGGTGAGCTTTCAGCCA
GGCAGATGCACTTGGCCAGGTTTCTGCGGATGCTTCTGCGACTCGCTGATGAGTTTGGTGTAGCAGTGGT
AATCACTAATCAGGTGGTAGCTCAAGTGGATGGAGCAGCGATGTTTGCTGCTGATCCCAAAAAACCTATT
GGAGGAAATATCATCGCCCATGCATCAACAACCAGATTGTATCTGAGGAAAGGAAGAGGGGAAGCCAGAA
TCTGCAAAATCTACGACTCTCCCTGTCTTCCTGAAGCTGAAGCTATGTTCGCCATTAATGCAGATGGAGT
GGGAGATGCCAAAGACTGAATTGTCGAGTCTAGAGGGCCCGTTTAAACCCGCTGATCAGCCTCGACTGTG
CCTTCTAGTTGCCAGCCATCTGTTGTTTGCCCCTCCCCCGTGCCTTCCTTGACCCTGGAAGGTGCCACTC
CCACTGTCCTTTCCTAATAAAATGAGGAAATTGCATCGCATTGTCTGAGTAGGTGTCATTCTATTCTGGG
GGGTGGGGTGGGGCAGGACAGCAAGGGGGAGGATTGGGAAGACAATAGCAGGCATGCTGGGGATGCGGTG
GGCTCTATGGCTTCTGAGGCGGAAAGAACCAGCTGGGGCTCTAGGGGGTATCCCC
[124 nt withheld, positions 2436-2559]
C
[91 nt withheld, positions 2561-2651]
A
[49 nt withheld, positions 2653-2701]
CCTTTGACGTTGGAGTCCACGTTCTTT
[37 nt withheld, positions 2729-2765]
ACCCTATCTCGGTCTATTCTTTTGATTTATAAGGGATTTTGCCGATTTCGGCCTATTGGTTAAAAAATGA
GCTGATTTAACAAAAATTTAACGCGAATTAATTCTGTGGAATGTGTGTCAGTTAGGGTGTGGAAAGTCCC
CAGGCTCCCCAGCAGGCAGAAGTATGCAAAGCATGCATCTCAATTAGTCAGCAACCAGGTGTGGAAAGTC
CCCAGGCTCCCCAGCAGGCAGAAGTATGCAAAGCATGCATCTCAATTAGTCAGCAACCATAGTCCCGCCC
CTAACTCCGCCCATCCCGCCCCTAACTCCGCCCAGTTCCGCCCATTCTCCGCCCCATGGCTGACTAATTT
TTTTTATTTATGCAGAGGCCGAGGCCGCCTCTGCCTCTGAGCTATTCCAGAAGTAGTGAGGAGGCTTTTT
TGGAGGCCTAGGCTTTTGCAAAAAGCTCCCGGGAGCTTGTATATCCATTTTCGGATCTGATCAAGAGACA
GGATGAGGATCGTTTCGCATGATTGAACAAGATGGATTGCACGCAGGTTCTCCGGCCGCTTGGGTGGAGA
GGCTATTCGGCTATGACTGGGCACAACAGACAATCGGCTGCTCTGATGCCGCCGTGTTCCGGCTGTCAGC
GCAGGGGCGCCCGGTTCTTTTTGTCAAGACCGACCTGTCCGGTGCCCTGAATGAACTGCAGGACGAGGCA
GCGCGGCTATCGTGGCTGGCCACGACGGGCGTTCCTTGCGCAGCTGTGCTCGACGTTGTCACTGAAGCGG
GAAGGGACTGGCTGCTATTGGGCGAAGTGCCGGGGCAGGATCTCCTGTCATCTCACCTTGCTCCTGCCGA
GAAAGTATCCATCATGGCTGATGCAATGCGGCGGCTGCATACGCTTGATCCGGCTACCTGCCCATTCGAC
CACCAAGCGAAACATCGCATCGAGCGAGCACGTACTCGGATGGAAGCCGGTCTTGTCGATCAGGATGATC
TGGACGAAGAGCATCAGGGGCTCGCGCCAGCCGAACTGTTCGCCAGGCTCAAGGCGCGCATGCCCGACGG
CGAGGATCTCGTCGTGACCCATGGCGATGCCTGCTTGCCGAATATCATGGTGGAAAATGGCCGCTTTTCT
GGATTCATCGACTGTGGCCGGCTGGGTGTGGCGGACCGCTATCAGGACATAGCGTTGGCTACCCGTGATA
TTGCTGAAGAGCTTGGCGGCGAATGGGCTGACCGCTTCCTCGTGCTTTACGGTATCGCCGCTCCCGATTC
GCAGCGCATCGCCTTCTATCGCCTTCTTGACGAGTTCTTCTGAGCGGGACTCTGGGGTTCGAAATGACCG
ACCAAGCGACGCCCAACCTGCCATCACGAGATTTCGATTCCACCGCCGCCTTCTATGAAAGGTTGGGCTT
CGGAATCGTTTTCCGGGACGCCGGCTGGATGATCCTCCAGCGCGGGGATCTCATGCTGGAGTTCTTCGCC
CACCCCAACTTGTTTATTGCAGCTTATAATGGTTACAAATAAAGCAATAGCATCACAAATTTCACAAATA
AAGCATTTTTTTCACTGCATTCTAGTTGTGGTTTGTCCAAACTCATCAATGTATCTTATCATGTCTGTAT
ACCGTCGACCTCTAGCTAGAGCTTGGCGTAATCATGGTCATAGCTGTTTCCTGTGTGAAATTGTTATCCG
CTCACAATTCCACACAACATACGAGCCGGAAGCATAAAGTGTAAAGCCTGGGGTGCCTAATGAGTGAGCT
AACTCACATTAATTGCGTTGCGCTCACTGCCCGCTTTCCAGTCGGGAAACCTGTCGTGCCAGCTGCATTA
ATGAATCGGCCAACGCGCGGGGAGAGGCGGTTTGCGTATTGGGCGCTCTTCCGCTTCCTCGCTCACTGAC
TCGCTGCGCTCGGTCGTTCGGCTGCGGCGAGCGGTATCAGCTCACTCAAAGGCGGTAATACGGTTATCCA
CAGAATCAGGGGATAACGCAGGAAAGAACATGTGAGCAAAAGGCCAGCAAAAGGCCAGGAACCGTAAAAA
GGCCGCGTTGCTGGCGTTTTTCCATAGGCTCCGCCCCCCTGACGAGCATCACAAAAATCGACGCTCAAGT
CAGAGGTGGCGAAACCCGACAGGACTATAAAGATACCAGGCGTTTCCCCCTGGAAGCTCCCTCGTGCGCT
CTCCTGTTCCGACCCTGCCGCTTACCGGATACCTGTCCGCCTTTCTCCCTTCGGGAAGCGTGGCGCTTTC
TCATAGCTCACGCTGTAGGTATCTCAGTTCGGTGTAGGTCGTTCGCTCCAAGCTGGGCTGTGTGCACGAA
CCCCCCGTTCAGCCCGACCGCTGCGCCTTATCCGGTAACTATCGTCTTGAGTCCAACCCGGTAAGACACG
ACTTATCGCCACTGGCAGCAGCCACTGGTAACAGGATTAGCAGAGCGAGGTATGTAGGCGGTGCTACAGA
GTTCTTGAAGTGGTGGCCTAACTACGGCTACACTAGAAGAACAGTATTTGGTATCTGCGCTCTGCTGAAG
CCAGTTACCTTCGGAAAAAGAGTTGGTAGCTCTTGATCCGGCAAACAAACCACCGCTGGTAGCGGTGGTT
TTTTTGTTTGCAAGCAGCAGATTACGCGCAGAAAAAAAGGATCTCAAGAAGATCCTTTGATCTTTTCTAC
GGGGTCTGACGCTCAGTGGAACGAAAACTCACGTTAAGGGATTTTGGTCATGAGATTATCAAAAAGGATC
TTCACCTAGATCCTTTTAAATTAAAAATGAAGTTTTAAATCAATCTAAAGTATATATGAGTAAACTTGGT
CTGACAGTTACCAATGCTTAATCAGTGAGGCACCTATCTCAGCGATCTGTCTATTTCGTTCATCCATAGT
TGCCTGACTCCCCGTCGTGTAGATAACTACGATACGGGAGGGCTTACCATCTGGCCCCAGTGCTGCAATG
ATACCGCGAGACCCACGCTCACCGGCTCCAGATTTATCAGCAATAAACCAGCCAGCCGGAAGGGCCGAGC
GCAGAAGTGGTCCTGCAACTTTATCCGCCTCCATCCAGTCTATTAATTGTTGCCGGGAAGCTAGAGTAAG
TAGTTCGCCAGTTAATAGTTTGCGCAACGTTGTTGCCATTGCTACAGGCATCGTGGTGTCACGCTCGTCG
TTTGGTATGGCTTCATTCAGCTCCGGTTCCCAACGATCAAGGCGAGTTACATGATCCCCCATGTTGTGCA
AAAAAGCGGTTAGCTCCTTCGGTCCTCCGATCGTTGTCAGAAGTAAGTTGGCCGCAGTGTTATCACTCAT
GGTTATGGCAGCACTGCATAATTCTCTTACTGTCATGCCATCCGTAAGATGCTTTTCTGTGACTGGTGAG
TACTCAACCAAGTCATTCTGAGAATAGTGTATGCGGCGACCGAGTTGCTCTTGCCCGGCGTCAATACGGG
ATAATACCGCGCCACATAGCAGAACTTTAAAAGTGCTCATCATTGGAAAACGTTCTTCGGGGCGAAAACT
CTCAAGGATCTTACCGCTGTTGAGATCCAGTTCGATGTAACCCACTCGTGCACCCAACTGATCTTCAGCA
TCTTTTACTTTCACCAGCGTTTCTGGGTGAGCAAAAACAGGAAGGCAAAATGCCGCAAAAAAGGGAATAA
GGGCGACACGGAAATGTTGAATACTCATACTCTTCCTTTTTCAATATTATTGAAGCATTTATCAGGGTTA
TTGTCTCATGAGCGGATACATATTTGAATGTATTTAGAAAAATAAACAAATAGGGGTTCCGCGCACATTT
CCCCGAAAAGTGCCACCTGACGTC
Features (pLannotate 1.2.2; 22 found; start..end, strand, type, name):
     28..80      -  misc_feature   bom (fragment): basis of mobility region from pBR322
    235..614     +  enhancer       CMV enhancer: human cytomegalovirus immediate early enhancer
    615..818     +  promoter       CMV promoter: human cytomegalovirus (CMV) immediate early promoter
    814..847     +  LTR            5' LTR (truncated) (fragment): truncated 5' long terminal repeat (LTR) from HIV-1
    863..881     +  promoter       T7 promoter: promoter for bacteriophage T7 RNA polymerase
    926..946     +  CDS            FLAG (fragment): FLAG® epitope tag, followed by an enterokinase cleavage site
   1061..1080    +  CDS            Strep-Tag II (fragment): peptide that binds Strep-Tactin®, an engineered form of streptavidin
   1100..2116    +  CDS            RAD51: RAD51_HUMAN - Also known as RAD51A, RECA. Experimental evidence at protein level: Swiss-Prot protein existence level 1. Plays an important role in homologous strand exchange, a key step in DNA repair through homologous recombination (HR) (PubMed:28575658). Binds to single and double-stranded DNA and exhibits DNA-dependent ATPase activity. Catalyzes the recognition of homology and strand exchange between homologous DNA partners to form a joint molecule between a processed DNA break and the repair template. Binds to single-stranded DNA in an ATP-dependent manner to form nucleoprotein filaments w
   2166..2390    +  polyA_signal   bGH poly(A) signal: bovine growth hormone polyadenylation signal
   2394..2415    +  promoter       SV40 promoter (fragment): SV40 enhancer and early promoter
   2436..2864    +  rep_origin     f1 ori (sequence partly withheld): f1 bacteriophage origin of replication; arrow indicates direction of (+) strand synthesis
   2878..3207    +  promoter       SV40 promoter: SV40 enhancer and early promoter
   3274..4065    +  CDS            neo: KKA2_KLEPN - Also known as kan, nptII. Experimental evidence at protein level: Swiss-Prot protein existence level 1. Resistance to kanamycin, neomycin, paromomycin, ribostamycin, butirosin and gentamicin B. From Klebsiella pneumoniae.
   4089..4247    +  CDS            ble (fragment): BLE_KLEPN - Experimental evidence at protein level: Swiss-Prot protein existence level 1. Binding protein with a strong affinity to the bleomycin family of antibiotics. Binds to CL990; an antimitotic-antibiotic compound. From Klebsiella pneumoniae.
   4242..4363    +  polyA_signal   SV40 poly(A) signal: SV40 polyadenylation signal
   4436..4452    -  protein_bind   lac operator: The lac repressor binds to the lac operator to inhibit transcription in E. coli. This inhibition can be relieved by adding lactose or isopropyl-β-D-thiogalactopyranoside (IPTG). lac repressor encoded by lacI
   4460..4490    -  promoter       lac promoter: promoter for the E. coli lac operon
   4505..4526    -  protein_bind   CAP binding site: CAP binding activates transcription in the presence of cAMP. E. coli catabolite activator protein
   4539..4631    -  CDS            lacI (fragment): lac repressor; lacI; The lac repressor binds to the lac operator to inhibit transcription in E. coli. This inhibition can be relieved by adding lactose or isopropyl-β-D-thiogalactopyranoside (IPTG).
   4814..5402    -  rep_origin     ori: high-copy-number ColE1/pMB1/pBR322/pUC origin of replication
   5573..6433    -  CDS            AmpR: β-lactamase; bla; confers resistance to ampicillin, carbenicillin, and related antibiotics
   6434..6538    -  promoter       AmpR promoter: bla
