[The description below was written by a language model from this plasmid's Addgene catalogue record and pLannotate feature annotations shown in this document.]
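Description:
pcDNA3.1 2xFLAG-2xSTREP RAD51 (T309A) is a mammalian expression plasmid built on the pcDNA3.1 backbone, with a sequenced length of about 6.6 kb (the catalogue lists roughly 6.5 kb). It is propagated in E. coli as a high-copy plasmid through a ColE1/pUC-type origin and selected with ampicillin via the β-lactamase gene. An f1 origin is also present, which in principle allows single-stranded DNA production. For selection in mammalian cells, the backbone carries a neomycin phosphotransferase gene driven by the SV40 enhancer/early promoter and terminated by the SV40 polyadenylation signal, the standard arrangement for G418 selection of stable transfectants. Several small annotated fragments (bom, lac promoter/operator, lacI, ble, a short HIV-1 LTR-like match) appear to be backbone remnants or partial matches rather than functional parts.

The payload is the human RAD51 coding sequence (about 1 kb) carrying a threonine-to-alanine substitution at residue 309, cloned by restriction digestion downstream of the CMV immediate-early enhancer and promoter and followed by the bovine growth hormone polyadenylation signal. A T7 promoter sits between the CMV promoter and the open reading frame. The protein is fused at its N terminus to a backbone-encoded tandem tag of two FLAG epitopes and two Strep-tag II sequences. The automated annotation picks up only one fragment of each, but these lie immediately upstream of RAD51, as expected. The tags allow immunodetection and affinity purification with anti-FLAG reagents or Strep-Tactin. RAD51 is the central strand-exchange recombinase of homologous recombination repair, and the stated purpose is to express the T309A mutant in mammalian cells. The record does not state the functional consequence of the mutation.
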