Addgene plasmid #158953: pcDNA3.1 2xFLAG-2xSTREP RAD51 (T309A)
Purpose: Express human RAD51(T309A) mutant in mammalian cells
Depositing lab: Michele Pagano. Depositing organization: NYU Grossman School of Medicine. Publication: The F-Box Domain-Dependent Activity of EMI1 Regulates PARPi Sensitivity in Triple-Negative Breast Cancers. Marzio A, Puccini J, Kwon Y, Maverakis NK, Arbini A, Sung P, Bar-Sagi D, Pagano M. Mol Cell. 2019 Jan 17;73(2):224-237.e6. doi: 10.1016/j.molcel.2018.11.003. Epub 2018 Dec 13. PubMed 30554948.
Backbone
  Vector backbone: pcdna3.1
  Backbone size w/o insert (bp): 5500
  Total vector size (bp): 6520
  Vector type: Mammalian Expression
Growth in bacteria
  Bacterial resistance: Ampicillin, 100 μg/mL
  Growth temperature: 37°C
  Growth strain: DH5alpha
  Copy number: High Copy
Gene/Insert
  Gene/Insert name: RAD51
  Species: H. sapiens (human)
  Insert size (bp): 1020
  Mutation: changed threonine 309 to alanine
  GenBank ID: 49168601
  Entrez Gene: RAD51 (a.k.a. BRCC5, FANCR, HRAD51, HsRad51, HsT16930, MRMV2, RAD51A, RECA)
  Promoter: CMV
  Tag / fusion protein: 2X FLAG 2X STREP (N terminal on backbone)
  Cloning method: Restriction Enzyme; 5′ cloning site Bamh1 (not destroyed); 3′ cloning site SalI (destroyed during cloning)
  Sequencing primers: 5′ CMV forward; 3′ BGHR reverse
Terms and licenses: Academic/Nonprofit Terms; Industry Terms: Not Available to Industry
How to cite: pcDNA3.1 2xFLAG-2xSTREP RAD51 (T309A) was a gift from Michele Pagano (Addgene plasmid # 158953 ; http://n2t.net/addgene:158953 ; RRID:Addgene_158953)
